Addgene plasmid #174978: pMSR:MSMEG_1062:Dendra
Purpose: C-term fluorescent fusion
Depositing lab: Keith Derbyshire & Joseph Wade. Depositing organization: Wadsworth Center, New York State Department of Health. Publication: A Mycobacterial Systems Resource for the Research Community. Judd JA, Canestrari J, Clark R, Joseph A, Lapierre P, Lasek-Nesselquist E, Mir M, Palumbo M, Smith C, Stone M, Upadhyay A, Wirth SE, Dedrick RM, Meier CG, Russell DA, Dills A, Dove E, Kester J, Wolf ID, Zhu J, Rubin ER, Fortune S, Hatfull GF, Gray TA, Wade JT, Derbyshire KM. mBio. 2021 Mar 2;12(2). pii: mBio.02401-20. doi: 10.1128/mBio.02401-20. PubMed 33653882.
Backbone
  Vector backbone: pMSR:Dendra
  Vector type: Bacterial Expression ; Integrating Mycobacterial Expression Vector attL5. T7 expression in E. coli
Growth in bacteria
  Bacterial resistance: Apramycin, 25 μg/mL
  Growth temperature: 37°C
  Growth strain: DH5alpha
  Copy number: High Copy
Gene/Insert
  Gene/Insert name: MSMEG_1062
  Species: M. smegmatis
  Promoter: pmycTetO
  Tag / fusion protein: Gly-Ala Linker/Dendra2/1x Flag Tag (C terminal on insert)
  Cloning method: Ligation Independent Cloning
  Sequencing primers: 5′ TGATAGAGTTTGTCCTCCCTATCAG; 3′ TCCATATGCACCTTGACACG
Resource information
  A portion of this plasmid was derived from a plasmid made by: CP000480.1
Terms and licenses: Academic/Nonprofit Terms; Industry Terms: Not Available to Industry
Depositor comments: 5' cloning site: AseI (destroyed), 3' cloning site: HindIII (not destroyed)
How to cite: pMSR:MSMEG_1062:Dendra was a gift from Keith Derbyshire & Joseph Wade (Addgene plasmid # 174978 ; http://n2t.net/addgene:174978 ; RRID:Addgene_174978)
