[The description below was written by a language model from this plasmid's Addgene catalogue record and pLannotate feature annotations shown in this document.]
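Description:
pMSR:MSMEG_1062:Dendra is an integrating mycobacterial expression vector built on the pMSR:Dendra backbone, part of a systematic resource of tagged Mycobacterium smegmatis genes. It is maintained in E. coli through a high-copy ColE1/pUC-type origin and selected with apramycin via the aac(3)IV acetyltransferase gene (ApmR). It has no annotated mycobacterial replication origin. Instead it carries the integrase gene of mycobacteriophage L5 together with adjacent phage sequence. This allows site-specific recombination into the L5 attachment site of the mycobacterial chromosome, giving stable single-copy insertion.

The payload is the M. smegmatis open reading frame MSMEG_1062, inserted by ligation-independent cloning. The feature table annotates this ORF by homology to M. tuberculosis MenE, the 2-succinylbenzoate–CoA ligase linked to menaquinone biosynthesis. The ORF is fused at its C terminus, through a Gly-Ala linker, to the green-to-red photoconvertible fluorescent protein Dendra2 and then a single FLAG epitope.

Expression in mycobacteria is driven by the pmycTetO promoter. The two short hits annotated as "tight TRE promoter" fragments most likely reflect its tet operator sequences rather than any mammalian element, and they imply that expression can be regulated where a Tet repressor is present. The record lists no repressor gene on the plasmid. A T7 promoter sits just upstream of the ORF and a T7 terminator fragment follows the FLAG tag, so the same fusion can be produced in E. coli strains that supply T7 RNA polymerase.

The stated purpose is a C-terminal fluorescent fusion. This suits the construct to imaging the subcellular localisation of the protein in live mycobacteria, with the FLAG tag available for immunodetection or affinity capture.
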