Features (pLannotate 1.2.2; 14 found; start..end, strand, type, name):
    367..471     -  CDS            32 (fragment): VG32_BPML5 - Protein predicted: Swiss-Prot protein existence level 4. From Mycobacterium phage L5 (Mycobacteriophage L5).
    527..631     +  CDS            Y4104_STRCO (fragment): Protein inferred from homology: Swiss-Prot protein existence level 3. From Streptomyces coelicolor (strain ATCC BAA-471 / A3(2) / M145).
    689..708     +  promoter       tight TRE promoter (fragment): Tet-responsive promoter PTight, consisting of seven tet operator sequences followed by the minimal CMV promoter
    715..732     +  promoter       tight TRE promoter (fragment): Tet-responsive promoter PTight, consisting of seven tet operator sequences followed by the minimal CMV promoter
    746..764     +  promoter       T7 promoter: promoter for bacteriophage T7 RNA polymerase
    801..1817    +  CDS            menE (fragment): MENE_MYCTU - Experimental evidence at protein level: Swiss-Prot protein existence level 1. Converts 2-succinylbenzoate (OSB) to 2-succinylbenzoyl-CoA (OSB-CoA). May be involved in the biosynthesis of menaquinone (By similarity). From Mycobacterium tuberculosis (strain ATCC 25618 / H37Rv).
   1839..2525    +  CDS            Dendra2: Dendra2 is a photoconvertible green fluorescent protein published in 2006, derived from Dendronephthya sp.. It has high acid sensitivity.
   2565..2585    +  CDS            FLAG (fragment): FLAG® epitope tag, followed by an enterokinase cleavage site
   2594..2636    +  terminator     T7 terminator (fragment): transcription terminator for bacteriophage T7 RNA polymerase
   2842..3642    +  CDS            ApmR: aminoglycoside 3-N-acetyltransferase type IV ; aac(3)IV; confers resistance to apramycin (Paget and Davies, 1996)
   3709..3726    -  misc_feature   MCS (fragment): pBluescript multiple cloning site
   3767..4355    +  rep_origin     ori: high-copy-number ColE1/pMB1/pBR322/pUC origin of replication
   4523..4551    +  misc_feature   MCS (fragment): pUC18/19 multiple cloning site
   5111..305     +  CDS            33 (across the origin): VINT_BPML5 - Also known as int. Protein inferred from homology: Swiss-Prot protein existence level 3. Integrase is necessary for integration of the phage into the host genome by site-specific recombination. From Mycobacterium phage L5 (Mycobacteriophage L5).
>Addgene plasmid #174978 | pMSR:MSMEG_1062:Dendra | addgene full sequence | sequence record 345478 | Addgene NGS Result
GTACGAAGATGAACAAGGGCCCCGAGGCATTCCTGGTGACCACGACGCAGGGCAACCGGCTGTCGAAGTC
CGCGTTCACCAAGTCGCTGAAGCGTGGCTACGCCAAGATCGGTCGGCCGGAACTCCGCATCCACGACCTC
CGCGCTGTCGGCGCTACGTTCGCCGCTCAGGCAGGTGCGACGACCAAGGAGCTGATGGCCCGTCTCGGTC
ACACGACTCCTAGGATGGCGATGAAGTACCAGATGGCGTCTGAGGCCCGCGACGAGGCTATCGCTGAGGC
GATGTCCAAGCTGGCCAAGACCTCCTGAAACGCAAAAAGCCCCCCTCCCAAGGACACTGAGTCCTAAAGA
GGGGGGTTTCTTGTCAGTACGCGAAGAACCACGCCTGGCCGCGAGCGCCAGCACCGCCGCTCTGTGCGGA
GACCTGGGCACCAGCCCCGCCGCCGCCAGGAGCATTGCCGTTCCCGCCAGAAATCTAGACGGTGACCACA
ACGCGCCCGCTTTGATCGGGGACGTCGAAATATTGGATCGTCGGCACCGTCACGGCCGTGGGAGGCGGCA
CGATCCGCGACGTGATGATCGGCCGCATCCCCACGGTGCTGCGCAGTGAGCTCTACGCCATCCCGGCGTT
GATCTGTGCGTTCGCACGCACAGGCCCGGTGTGAGAAGGGTCTCTGACGAGCGGGAGAACTCCCTATCAG
TGATAGAGTTTGTCCTCCCTATCAGTGATAGATAGGCTTAAGGAGTAATACGACTCACTATAGGGAGAAG
GAGGCCATTATGCCTGCTGCGGACCGACGCCAGACCGCGCTGCTGACATCGACGTTGCGCGCCGGAGAAT
CCATCGACGACGACGTCGCCGTGGTGGTCTCGACGTCGGGGACGACGGGTGCACCCAAGGGTGCGTTGCT
GACACGCAGCGCCCTGGTCTCCAGTGCCGAGGCCACCTACGAACGCCTCGGCGGGGCGGGCCGATGGTTG
CTGGCACTGCCCGCCCACCACATCGCCGGGTTGCAGGTGCTGGTGCGCAGCACCGTGGCGGGCACCACAC
CCGTGACCATTCCCGCCGGTTTCGAACCCGGCGAATTGCCCTCTGCCATAGCGCGATTGGGCCCGGGACG
CAAATACGCGTCGATGGTCGCGATCCAACTCGACAAGGCACTGCGCGATCCGGCGGCAACCACGGCGCTG
GCCGAACTCGACGCGGTGCTCATCGGCGGCGGACCCATGCCTGCGGGTATGGCCGAACGCGCTGCCGCGG
GCGGGGTCCGAGTGGTCCGTACCTACGGCATGAGCGAGACCGCGGGCGGATGCGTGTACGACGGGGTGCC
GCTCGCGGGGGTGACGATCCGCATCGAGGACTCGCGGATCTCACTCGGCGGCGCGACGGTCGCGAAGGGC
TACCGCAATCCGGTGGAGCCGGACCCGTTTTCCGAACCGGGCTGGTTTCGCACCGATGACCTTGGCGTCC
TTGACGATTCGGGTGCGCTGCGCGTGCTGGGACGCATCGACGACGCGGTGAGCACAGGCGGCCTGACCGT
GCTGCCCCAACTCGTCGAGGCCGCGTTGGTGACCCACCCCGCGATCGCCGAGGCCGCGGTGTTCGGGGTG
GCCGACGAACGGTTGGGACAGCGCGTGGTGGCCGCGGTGGTGCTCGCGGCGGGTTCACCGCTCCCCGAAC
TCGCCGAACTGCGCTCGCACGTCGCGCTGACCCTCGACGCCACGGCCGCGCCACGCGAGGTGCATGTGGT
CGACGAACTGCCCCGGCACGGCATCGGAAAGCTCGACCGGCGCGCCCTGGTGGCCCGGTTCGGCGGTAAG
CTTGGTGCGGCCGCGGGCAACACGCCTGGCATCAATCTGATCAAGGAGGACATGCGTGTCAAGGTGCATA
TGGAGGGCAACGTGAACGGTCACGCCTTCGTGATCGAGGGGGAGGGTAAGGGTAAGCCTTACGAAGGGAC
CCAGACCGCCAACCTCACCGTCAAGGAGGGCGCCCCTCTCCCATTCTCGTACGATATCCTCACTACCGCG
GTGCATTACGGGAACCGCGTGTTCACCAAGTACCCCGAGGATATCCCTGACTACTTCAAGCAGAGCTTCC
CGGAGGGATACTCCTGGGAGCGGACGATGACCTTCGAAGACAAGGGTATCTGTACGATCCGCAGCGACAT
CTCGCTGGAAGGGGACTGTTTCTTCCAGAACGTCCGTTTCAAGGGGACCAACTTTCCGCCGAACGGCCCG
GTCATGCAGAAGAAGACCCTCAAGTGGGAGCCGAGCACGGAGAAGCTGCACGTTCGGGACGGCCTCCTGG
TCGGCAACATCAACATGGCGCTGCTGCTGGAAGGCGGCGGCCACTACCTATGCGACTTCAAGACCACGTA
CAAAGCGAAGAAGGTCGTCCAGCTGCCCGACGCGCACTTCGTGGACCACCGCATCGAAATCCTGGGGAAC
GATTCGGACTACAACAAGGTCAAGTTGTACGAGCACGCTGTGGCACGCTATAGCCCGCTCCCGTCGCAGG
TCTGGTTCGAAGGCGGCGGCGGGGAGAACCTGTATTTCCAGGACTACAAGGACGACGACGACAAGTGATT
TAAATAACCCCTTGGGGCCTCTAAACGGGTCTTGAGGGGTTTTTTGTTAACTAGCGTACGATCGAATTCC
TGCAGCTCACGGTAACTGATGCCGTATTTGCAGTACCAGCGTACGGCCCACAGAATGATGTCACGCTGAA
AATGCCGGCCTTTGAATGGGTTCATGTGCAGCTCCATCAGCAAAAGGGGATGATAAGTTTATCACCACCG
ACTATTTGCAACAGTGCCGTTGATCGTGCTATGATCGACTGATGTCATCAGCGGTGGAGTGCAATGTCGT
GCAATACGAATGGCGAAAAGCCGAGCTCATCGGTCAGCTTCTCAACCTTGGGGTTACCCCCGGCGGTGTG
CTGCTGGTCCACAGCTCCTTCCGTAGCGTCCGGCCCCTCGAAGATGGGCCACTTGGACTGATCGAGGCCC
TGCGTGCTACGCTGGGTCCGGGAGGGACGCTCGTCATGCCCTCGTGGTCAGGTCTGGACGACGAGCCGTT
CGATCCTGCCACGTCGCCCGTTACACCGGACCTTGGAGTTGTCTCTGACACATTCTGGCGCCTGCCAAAT
GTAAAGCGCAGCGCCCATCCATTTGCCTTTGCGGCAGCGGGGCCACAGGCAGAGCAGATCATCTCTGATC
CATTGCCCCTGCCACCTTACTCGCCTGCAAGCCCGGTCGCCCGTGTCCATGAACTCGATGGGCAGGTACT
TCTCCTCGGCGTGGGACACGATGCCAACACGACGCTGCATCTTGCCGAGTTGATGGCAAAGGTTCCCTAT
GGGGTGCCGAGACACTGCACCATTCTTCAGGATGGCAAGTTGGTACGCGTCGATTATCTCGAGAATGACC
ACTGCTGTGAGCGCTTTGCCTTGGCGGACAGGTGGCTCAAGGAGAAGAGCCTTCAGAAGGAAGGTCCAGT
CGGTCATGCCTTTGCTCGGTTGATCCGCTCCCGCGACATTGTGGCGACAGCCCTGGGTCAACTGGGCCGA
GATCCGTTGATCTTCCTGCATCCGCCAGAGGCGGGATGCGAAGAATGCGATGCCGCTCGCCAGTCGATTG
GCTGAGCTCATGAGCGGAGAACGAGATGACGTTGGAGGGGCAAGGTCGCGCTGATTGCTGGGGCAACACG
GGGGATCCACTAGTTCCATGAGCGTCAGACCCCGTAGAAAAGATCAAAGGATCTTCTTGAGATCCTTTTT
TTCTGCGCGTAATCTGCTGCTTGCAAACAAAAAAACCACCGCTACCAGCGGTGGTTTGTTTGCCGGATCA
AGAGCTACCAACTCTTTTTCCGAAGGTAACTGGCTTCAGCAGAGCGCAGATACCAAATACTGTCCTTCTA
GTGTAGCCGTAGTTAGGCCACCACTTCAAGAACTCTGTAGCACCGCCTACATACCTCGCTCTGCTAATCC
TGTTACCAGTGGCTGCTGCCAGTGGCGATAAGTCGTGTCTTACCGGGTTGGACTCAAGACGATAGTTACC
GGATAAGGCGCAGCGGTCGGGCTGAACGGGGGGTTCGTGCACACAGCCCAGCTTGGAGCGAACGACCTAC
ACCGAACTGAGATACCTACAGCGTGAGCTATGAGAAAGCGCCACGCTTCCCGAGGGGAGAAAGGCGGACA
GGTATCCGGTAAGCGGCAGGGTCGGAACAGGAGAGCGCACGAGGGAGCTTCCAGGGGGAAACGCCTGGTA
TCTTTATAGTCCTGTCGGGTTTCGCCACCTCTGACTTGAGCGTCGATTTTTGTGATGCTCGTCAGGGGGG
CGGAGCCTATGGAAAAACGCCAGCAACGCGGCCTTTTTACGGTTCCTGGCCTTTTGCTGGCCTTTTGCTC
ACATGTTCTTTCCTGCGTTATCCCCTGATTCTGTGGATAACCGTATTACCGCCTTTGAGTGAGCTGATAC
CGCTCGCCGCAGCCGAACGACCGAGCGCAACGCGTGCGGCCGCGGTACCCGGGGATCCTCTAGAGTCGAC
CACCAAGGGCACCATCTCTGCTTGGGCCACCCCGTTGGCCGCAGCCAGCTCGCTGAGAGCCGTGAACGAC
AGGGCGAACGCCAGCCCGCCGACGGCGAGGGTTCCGACCGCTGCAACTCCCGGTGCAACCTTGTCCCGGT
CTATTCTCTTCACTGCACCAGCTCCAATCTGGTGTGAATGCCCCTCGTCTGTTCGCGCAGGCGGGGGGCT
CTATTCGTTTGTCAGCATCGAAAGTAGCCAGATCAGGGATGCGTTGCAACCGCGTATGCCCAGGTCAGAA
GAGTCGCACAAGAGTTGCAGACCCCTGGAAAGAAAAATGGCCAGAGGGCGAAAACACCCTCTGACCAGCG
GAGCGGGCGACGGGAATCGAACCCGCGTAGCTAGTTTGGAAGAATGGGTGTCTGCCGACCACATATGGGC
CGGTCAAGATAGGTTTTTACCCCCTCTCGGCTGCATCCTCTAAGTGGAAAGAAATTGCAGGTCGTAGAAG
CGCGTTGAAGCCTGAGAGTTGCACAGGAGTTGCAACCCGGTAGCCTTGTTCACGACGAGAGGAGACCTAG
TTGGCACGTCGCGGATGGGGATCGCTGAAGACTCAGCGCAGCGGGAGGATCCAAGCCTCATACGTCAACC
CGCAGGACGGTGTGAGGTACTACGCGCTGCAGACCTACGACAACAAGATGGACGCCGAAGCCTGGCTCGC
GGGCGAGAAGCGGCTCATCGAGATGGAGACCTGGACCCCTCCACAGGACCGGGCGAAGAAGGCAGCCGCC
AGCGCCATCACGCTGGAGGAGTACACCCGGAAGTGGCTCGTGGAGCGCGACCTCGCAGACGGCACCAGGG
ATCTGTACAGCGGGCACGCGGAGCGCCGCATCTACCCGGTGCTAGGTGAAGTGGCGGTCACAGAGATGAC
GCCAGCTCTGGTGCGTGCGTGGTGGGCCGGGATGGGTAGGAAGCACCCGACTGCCCGCCGGCATGCCTAC
AACGTCCTCCGGGCGGTGATGAACACAGCGGTCGAGGACAAGCTGATCGCAGAGAACCCGTGCCGGATCG
AGCAGAAGGCAGCCGATGAGCGCGACGTAGAGGCGCTGACGCCTGAGGAGCTGGACATCGTCGCCGCTGA
GATCTTCGAGCACTACCGGATCGCGGCATACATCCTGGCGTGGACGAGCCTCCGGTTCGGAGAGCTGATC
GAGCTTCGCCGCAAGGACATCGTGGACGACGGCATGACGATGAAGCTCCGGGTGCGCCGTGGCGCTTCCC
GCGTGGGGAACAAGATCGTCGTTGGCAACGCCAAGACCGTCCGGTCGAAGCGTCCTGTGACGGTTCCGCC
TCACGTCGCGGAGATGATCCGAGCGCACATGAAGGACC
