>Addgene plasmid #174978 | pMSR:MSMEG_1062:Dendra | depositor partial sequence | sequence record 339372 | partial
ATGCCTGCTGCGGACCGACGCCAGACCGCGCTGCTGACATCGACGTTGCGCGCCGGAGAATCCATCGACG
ACGACGTCGCCGTGGTGGTCTCGACGTCGGGGACGACGGGTGCACCCAAGGGTGCGTTGCTGACACGCAG
CGCCCTGGTCTCCAGTGCCGAGGCCACCTACGAACGCCTCGGCGGGGCGGGCCGATGGTTGCTGGCACTG
CCCGCCCACCACATCGCCGGGTTGCAGGTGCTGGTGCGCAGCACCGTGGCGGGCACCACACCCGTGACCA
TTCCCGCCGGTTTCGAACCCGGCGAATTGCCCTCTGCCATAGCGCGATTGGGCCCGGGACGCAAATACGC
GTCGATGGTCGCGATCCAACTCGACAAGGCACTGCGCGATCCGGCGGCAACCACGGCGCTGGCCGAACTC
GACGCGGTGCTCATCGGCGGCGGACCCATGCCTGCGGGTATGGCCGAACGCGCTGCCGCGGGCGGGGTCC
GAGTGGTCCGTACCTACGGCATGAGCGAGACCGCGGGCGGATGCGTGTACGACGGGGTGCCGCTCGCGGG
GGTGACGATCCGCATCGAGGACTCGCGGATCTCACTCGGCGGCGCGACGGTCGCGAAGGGCTACCGCAAT
CCGGTGGAGCCGGACCCGTTTTCCGAACCGGGCTGGTTTCGCACCGATGACCTTGGCGTCCTTGACGATT
CGGGTGCGCTGCGCGTGCTGGGACGCATCGACGACGCGGTGAGCACAGGCGGCCTGACCGTGCTGCCCCA
ACTCGTCGAGGCCGCGTTGGTGACCCACCCCGCGATCGCCGAGGCCGCGGTGTTCGGGGTGGCCGACGAA
CGGTTGGGACAGCGCGTGGTGGCCGCGGTGGTGCTCGCGGCGGGTTCACCGCTCCCCGAACTCGCCGAAC
TGCGCTCGCACGTCGCGCTGACCCTCGACGCCACGGCCGCGCCACGCGAGGTGCATGTGGTCGACGAACT
GCCCCGGCACGGCATCGGAAAGCTCGACCGGCGCGCCCTGGTGGCCCGGTTCGGCGGT
